Addgene plasmid #65836: XW20
Purpose: Punc-4-QF-3'UTR-unc-54 (The endogenous SphI, KpnI and SacI sites in QF are removed, and no SL2-mcherry)
Depositing lab: Kang Shen. Depositing organization: Stanford University. Publication: Controlling gene expression with the Q repressible binary expression system in Caenorhabditis elegans. Wei X, Potter CJ, Luo L, Shen K. Nat Methods. 2012 Mar 11;9(4):391-5. doi: 10.1038/nmeth.1929. PubMed 22406855.
Backbone
  Vector backbone: pSM
  Backbone manufacturer: C.I. Bargmann and S. MaCarroll
  Backbone size w/o insert (bp): 3500
  Total vector size (bp): 8735
  Vector type: Worm Expression
Growth in bacteria
  Bacterial resistance: Ampicillin, 100 μg/mL
  Growth temperature: 37°C
  Growth strain: DH5alpha
  Copy number: High Copy
Gene/Insert
  Gene/Insert name: OR74A quinic acid utilization activator (qa-1F) (alt name: QF)
  Species: Neurospora crassa
  Insert size (bp): 2451
  Mutation: The endogenous SphI, KpnI and SacI sites in QF are removed or the convenience of cloning, most sites are compatible with pPD95.77
  GenBank ID: XM_954525.2
Terms and licenses: Academic/Nonprofit Terms; Industry Terms: Not Available to Industry
Depositor comments: Punc-4-QF-3'UTR-unc-54 (The endogenous SphI, KpnI and SacI sites in QF are removed, and no SL2-mcherry)
How to cite: XW20 was a gift from Kang Shen (Addgene plasmid # 65836 ; http://n2t.net/addgene:65836 ; RRID:Addgene_65836)
