[The description below was written by a language model from this plasmid's Addgene catalogue record and pLannotate feature annotations shown in this document.]
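Description:
XW20 is a Caenorhabditis elegans expression plasmid built on the pSM backbone, a worm vector whose cloning sites are largely compatible with pPD95.77. It is about 8.7 kb in total. In E. coli it is maintained at high copy through a ColE1/pUC-type origin and selected with ampicillin via the β-lactamase gene and its own promoter. The feature table also picks up residual pUC-derived lac promoter, operator and CAP-site elements, along with short fragments of rop, bom and lacI that appear to be backbone remnants rather than functional parts.

The payload is the QF transcriptional activator, the qa-1F gene of Neurospora crassa, annotated as a roughly 2.45 kb coding sequence. According to the record it is driven by the unc-4 promoter and followed by the unc-54 3'UTR. Neither of these regulatory regions is annotated by name in the feature table. The unannotated stretch upstream of the QF coding sequence presumably holds the promoter, and the short aex-5 match downstream probably reflects genomic sequence carried with the unc-54 3' region. The tiny OpIE-2 promoter hit is most likely a spurious match. The endogenous SphI, KpnI and SacI sites within QF have been removed to simplify cloning, and this version lacks the SL2-mCherry trans-spliced reporter present in related constructs.

XW20 serves as a driver in the Q repressible binary expression system adapted to worms. QF expressed in the unc-4 pattern binds its cognate 16 bp sites (QUAS) placed upstream of an effector or reporter on a separate transgene and activates it. In the Q system more generally, this activity can be suppressed by the QS repressor and relieved by quinic acid, allowing spatial and temporal control of transgene expression.
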