Features (pLannotate 1.2.2; 13 found; start..end, strand, type, name):
   1176..1192    -  promoter       OpIE-2 promoter (fragment): immediate-early gene 2 from the Orgyia pseudotsugata multicapsid nucleopolyhedrovirus; strong constitutive baculovirus promoter for insect cell expression
   2846..2863    -  misc_feature   MCS (fragment): pUC18/19 multiple cloning site
   2944..5391    +  CDS            qa-1f: QA1F_NEUCR - Protein predicted: Swiss-Prot protein existence level 4. Transcription activation of genes for enzymes and proteins of quinate metabolism by binding to a 16 base-pair sequence (consensus 5'- GGRTAARYRYTTAYCC-3') in front of each Qa genes. From Neurospora crassa (strain ATCC 24698 / 74-OR23-1A / CBS 708.71 / DSM 1257 / FGSC 987).
   6002..6097    +  CDS            aex-5 (fragment): AEX5_CAEEL - Also known as kpc-3 From Caenorhabditis elegans.
   6225..6260    +  CDS            rop (fragment): Rop protein, which maintains plasmids at low copy number; rop
   6362..6461    +  misc_feature   bom (fragment): basis of mobility region from pBR322
   6563..6667    +  promoter       AmpR promoter: bla
   6668..7528    +  CDS            AmpR: β-lactamase; bla; confers resistance to ampicillin, carbenicillin, and related antibiotics
   7699..8287    +  rep_origin     ori: high-copy-number ColE1/pMB1/pBR322/pUC origin of replication
   8470..8562    +  CDS            lacI (fragment): lac repressor; lacI; The lac repressor binds to the lac operator to inhibit transcription in E. coli. This inhibition can be relieved by adding lactose or isopropyl-β-D-thiogalactopyranoside (IPTG).
   8575..8596    +  protein_bind   CAP binding site: CAP binding activates transcription in the presence of cAMP. E. coli catabolite activator protein
   8611..8641    +  promoter       lac promoter: promoter for the E. coli lac operon
   8649..8665    +  protein_bind   lac operator: The lac repressor binds to the lac operator to inhibit transcription in E. coli. This inhibition can be relieved by adding lactose or isopropyl-β-D-thiogalactopyranoside (IPTG). lac repressor encoded by lacI
>Addgene plasmid #65836 | XW20 | depositor full sequence | sequence record 120566 | XW20 sequence 8735 bps
ATGACCATGATTACGCCAAGCTTGCATGCAGCTCTGAGACCATGTTGATGGGAAATTATATTTGAAAACT
TTTGAATAAAGTTGTATAATTGTTTTTATTCTTTAACCTATTTATGAATGCTGTCCCGGAACTGGGATAT
AATTTCTAACTTGACACAATTATTCCACCTCTGTCTTCAAGGCGACCTACACCTACCTCGCGTCTAGGTC
CAACAGAAACACTGTTGAATGAAATCCTCGAATTGCAACAATATAGGATGCTCAGGAGACTATAATTCAA
AAAACCCAACCCAAATTAGCATAAGCTTCCCCAAATTGGAACAGTGAAATACTCAATCAATCACTCTGGC
GGTTTTCTCCACAAAGAACACGAAATTGGAAAAAGGAAAAGATTGATTTGTTTGAAGGCGTGAGGAAATC
GAAAAAAAATTGTTTCAAAACAAATGAAATATTTTAACGAATAAACCCAGGAATGCCACTTTTTGGTGCC
CGCCTACAAAAAAGTCAACTGTTCTTAAACTCCTACATAGTTGCCCTCTCTAACGAATGTTGCTTTTTTT
AAATTTTCATTGAATTTGATTATCGTCTGTATGCGCCTACTCTATCAGTGGAAAACATGCCCATTTCCCA
CAAATTTACTCGTTTGGAGCTCAAAATGTTAAATGGGGCATCAGGGAATTGGCATCTCACAGAAAGTGGC
GGATGAGTTATATGTAATAATAATGGTGGCTGAAGTGGAAACCGCAAAAAAAGGATGTGTATTTGAGATT
TTGCAACGGAATTTGAATCAGATACACAAAATGAGAGAAATTTATAGATTCTTTAAAATCCACCTGAAGT
CGGCAAATTTTTGAAAGGTCTGTTCGTTCAGTTTTTCATAAGTTTTATGAATTTTGATTTACTACTGAAG
TTCGAGAAAAGCCCTTTAACCATACCAATAAGAAATTATGTTAACTTTACAAGAATATTAACAAAAAATT
ATTAAAAAACTGTGTTCCCCTGGCATTATGATATTTCCACCGTCAGTTCTCTATTAAAACTTCAACTCTA
CACAGTTTCAACTCTCAAATGAGCTGTCCATCTTTTGCCTTCAGGAAATTATGCTAATCTGCTGATTTCG
CGCACTTTCACCACACTATTTCCAAATAGAAGGAGGGGTGGTGCAACACACGAGACACTGCAAAAAGGTT
CAGTGAAGATTTATCTACTTGTGAGATGAGAGCAGGAGGGGTGGGAGAAGTGTGATGATTGACGGGATGA
CAAGAACAGTGATGTGGTGTCGAAATGGAAGATGCGCTAATTTGTGGAGTTTTATGAAATTTGAATAATT
ACATTTATAACATCTACTAGTTAGGCGTCTGTGTAGGTATTGCCTGCCTGCCTACAAGGCATATGTACGA
GGCAGGTTAAACCTCCTAGAAAGCTACGGTACTTTCAAACCACATAACATTTATACTGGTGTCTTTTCGC
GTCTTCTTCTTGAACATGTAGACCCTCAAAAAGCTAAGTTTTACACTGTGTAGTTTGCTTTGAAATCTAC
AAAAATTGGAGGCACGCCTTCTGGACTTTGCCGACACGCCTACTTTCTACCTACCAACTGCCTACTTCCA
CAGTCTAGCGTGAACTCCAATACCATTTTAAAAATTGTTTTATCTCAAATTTTCAATTTTTAAATCCAAT
TTCCCAGTTCTAAAAAAAAAATTTTTTTTTTAATTTAAAAACTCTCATCCTTTTTAATGCTCGTTCCCAT
TCGGCAAGACGTGTACCAAACACAAAACAAATTGACTGGTGATCCATCTCGAATTTCTCGTTTCAAATTA
GTCGTTGCTATATATATTGTCTTATGTGTGGAAAACGAATAAGAAAAATTAGAGAAAGATGAGAGAGCAG
GGGCAGAATGAAAATTTGCATGGAAATTGAAGAAGATCACTGCTTTTTCCGATGAATGATGACTAAATAG
AATGAGTTGAGAGGAAAATAATCATAATTCTAATTTTAATTAGAAATATGATATGGAAAGTAAGCAAAAC
CACAAGGCTTTTGCTCTGAACTTATTTCCGAAAAAAAAAGTGAAACTGAAAGTTAGAATTTTCAAAATAA
ATATTGCGAGAGTCAACCTTCAGAAAAATTGGCGAGAAATCAAATTTGAATTCTCTGAAAATTTAGTTAA
AATACATATGTTATCCTTCTTTGTTTTTTGGCCTTAGCCTGCCTTCAAGGCGACCTGAGCCTATGCGGGT
GCCTAATACCGAAACACACATAATTTTTTTTTTTAATCTTTAAATACTGTAACGAGTCGCGAGATCCAGC
GAGACCCATAGAATATGTTGAGCGCTGCAAACAATCGTATAACTCTTGTCCAAATTTTTCCACTCTGTAT
TTTTGCAAGCAGTTCAACAAATGGTCATCATTTTTATAACCCATATCTATATTCGAATCTGACATAACAA
ATAATACTAAGCACATCCTCCCACATCTCTTTTCATTCAAGTTGCGCAATTCCCCTAATAACTATGGATG
GAGGGGGGACCGAGCCCAAAGATTATTCAAAACGATAACGACTTTTTCATGCGGCCAACGAAAAATAAAA
CTTTTCTCATATTCTCCTATTTCCCATTTCAAGAATTACATCCCCATGGGACGTTGAAATCACATCATAT
TAGTATATGTTAATTGTTCTTTTCACTGGAATATCGCCACGCCCCCCTTCCGGTGGCTCATTGGTTTCGA
GAAGAAGGCGGAGCCGAAGTGGGTTCTTCTTTCTTTTTTTTGTGGTAGAAGTCTAGCAGGATTAAGCTAC
TATTCCATTAGAGGATCTTCTTCTTCCAAAAAGTGAAAGGCGCGCCTCTAGAGGATCCCCGGGATTGGCC
AAAGGACCCAAAGGTATGTTTCGAATGATACTAACATAACATAGAACATTTTCAGGAGGACCCTTGGCTA
GCCATGCCACCAAAACGCAAGACACTCAATGCCGCTGCCGAAGCCAATGCCCACGCTGATGGCCATGCTG
ATGGCAATGCTGATGGTCATGTCGCTAACACTGCAGCAAGCAGCAACAACGCCCGTTTTGCGGACTTGAC
CAACATTGACACACCCGGCCTCGGCCCTACCACGACGACGTTACTTGTCGAGCCCGCTCGTTCGAAACGC
CAGAGAGTCTCGAGGGCCTGTGATCAGTGTCGAGCTGCACGTGAAAAGTGTGATGGAATCCAGCCGGCTT
GCTTCCCCTGTGTGTCGCAGGGCCGGTCGTGTACCTACCAGGCCAGTCCCAAGAAGCGAGGAGTCCAGAC
GGGCTACATCCGCACTCTCGAACTGGCTCTGGCTTGGATGTTCGAGAACGTTGCCCGCAGCGAGGACGCC
CTCCACAATCTTTTGGTCCGTGATGCTGGCCAGGGCAGCGCTCTCCTGGTCGGCAAAGACTCGCCTGCTG
CAGAACGCCTCCATGCAAGATGGGCGACGAGTCGAGTCAACAAAAGCATCACCCGTCTTCTCTCAGGTCA
GGCCGCACAAGATCCATCTGAAGACGGCCAATCCCCGTCCGAAGACATAAATGTCCAAGATGCCGGGGCA
AAGACATCCGACTTCCCTCATGCGCCTCACTTGACTTTCTCGGCGCCTAAGTCTAGTACAGCTGAGACAC
GCACTCTACCAGGCCCGGTCCGACCACCTATTTCGGCAAACACCCTGGAAAACAACCTTCAGCCAGATGG
AACCGGGATAGGGAAGCTACCACCCAATCATTGGCGCCTGCTGGATATCTACTTTTCCTACACGCATTCT
TGGCTCCCTATCCTCGAGAAGAAAGACATGTACCAAGCATTGTACCAGTACTCTGAACAAGGCTCGTTGC
TTCCCTCTGCGAATGTCGAGTCTGGCGTTCATGCCGAGCTTTGGAGCGCGCTCGCCCTGGCGTCCTTCCA
GGCTGCTGCTACTGCTGCATCGAGTGCTACGGGTCCAGCTTCAGCTGCTCATGGCCATGACAATGCCATC
AATCCTTCACCTGCAGACATATCTGACACAGCCCGAAAGCTCATACCTTTGGAAAGCGGGCCGTTCCAGG
TTCAGCACTGCAGAGCGTTGCTGCTTCTTTGTCTCGTAAGCCTTGGGCGGGATGATTGGGAGTCTGCTTG
GTTGCTGGTTGGCTTTGCGGTCCGCGTCCTACTTGTTGTTCGCACCCAGTTGCCTCCTGATGATGACCGG
CCACGACCAAGAATGCGTGCGCTGCTCGTCGCGTGCTTCATCGTGGATACCATTGTGTCTATGAGACACA
ACGTGCCGGCCCATCTCAAGCCAGACGACATTGCGGATCTGCCGTTACCTGAAGACGGTCAAGATCAATG
GGAGCCGTGGACACCATGTGAGGGCTTAGGCGGTGAACACACCATGCTGCAAATGTTGAGGAACCCGGCA
TACCCTTTAAGCACATTCAACCACCTATATGGCGTGACCAAGCTGGTTGCTTTGGAGCTTCTGCCAAGAA
TACGAACATCTTCACAGAACGCTCCCTTGGAGTTCAGGTCGCGGTTGCAGCAGGTAATCGGCCACAATTC
TCCCTTCAGCGTCTTTGTCCTTTCCCAGGATACAGCATCGGCTTTTGTGCCTACTGCATACCTTACCCGT
ACCGTTTATTTATGGGCAGCTGCCTTTTCTGAGCCTCTCAACGAACACTACTCGCATCTTCTGATCGAAA
CTCTTGATCAGTATCAGAAGCGGTTTGGTACATATGCAATCCCACCTCTGATCCCTTCTCTTCTAGACTC
CCTTCTTGCTTTAAAGAAACAATCACATTCTTCAGAGCGGCATCGAAGGCACTTGGAAGAGCTTTTCCCC
GCCTACTCCTCCATTTGGCCTCGGGGAGGCCGACACAGCAATACTGGCCTCCAACCCATACGACAACTTG
AGCTTCCGCCGACTGCGACTGCCACTGCAAGTATCATGCCCCATGTCATGGAACAGCCCCTGTCAACGTC
AATAAATCCGGTCAATGATCGGTTTAATGGAATACCGAATCCTACCCCCTACAATAGCGATGCGGCCCTA
GACGCAATTACTCAAACCAATGACTACGGATCAGTCAATACCCATGGCATTCTCAGTACATATCCACCAC
CTGCCACCCACTTGAACGAGGCCTCGGTGGCCCTTGCGCCTGGAGGTGCTCCTCCCAGACCACCCCCGCC
ATACGTTGATAGTACAACGAACCATCCTCCTTACCATAGTAACCTCGTCCCCATGGCCAATTTCGGATAT
TCGACTGTAGACTATGATGCGATGGTGGATGATCTGGCATCGATCGAGTACACGGATGCGGTTGACGTTG
ATCCGCAGTTCATGACGAACCTCGGGTTTGTCCCAGGGTGTAATTTTAGCGATATCAACACGTATGAGCA
ATAGGCTAGCGTCGACGGTACCATGGTATTGATATCTGAGCTCCGCATCGGCCGCTGTCATCAGATCGCC
ATCTCGCGCCCGTGCCTCTGACTTCTAAGTCCAATTACTCTTCAACATCCCTACATGCTCTTTCTCCCTG
TGCTCCCACCCCCTATTTTTGTTATTATCAAAAAAACTTCTTCTTAATTTCTTTGTTTTTTAGCTTCTTT
TAAGTCACCTCTAACAATGAAATTGTGTAGATTCAAAAATAGAATTAATTCGTAATAAAAAGTCGAAAAA
AATTGTGCTCCCTCCCCCCATTAATAATAATTCTATCCCAAAATCTACACAATGTTCTGTGTACACTTCT
TATGTTTTTTTTACTTCTGATAAATTTTTTTTGAAACATCATAGAAAAAACCGCACACAAAATACCTTAT
CATATGTTACGTTTCAGTTTATGACCGCAATTTTTATTTCTTCGCACGTCTGGGCCTCTCATGACGTCAA
ATCATGCTCATCGTGAAAAAGTTTTGGAGTATTTTTGGAATTTTTCAATCAAGTGAAAGTTTATGAAATT
AATTTTCCTGCTTTTGCTTTTTGGGGGTTTCCCCTATTGTTTGTCAAGAGTTTCGAGGACGGCGTTTTTC
TTGCTAAAATCACAAGTATTGATGAGCACGATGCAAGAAAGATCGGAAGAAGGTTTGGGTTTGAGGCTCA
GTGGAAGGTGAGTAGAAGTTGATAATTTGAAAGTGGAGTAGTGTCTATGGGGTTTTTGCCTTAAATGACA
GAATACATTCCCAATATACCAAACATAACTGTTTCCTACTAGTCGGCCGTACGGGCCCTTTCGTCTCGCG
CGTTTCGGTGATGACGGTGAAAACCTCTGACACATGCAGCTCCCGGAGACGGTCACAGCTTGTCTGTAAG
CGGATGCCGGGAGCAGACAAGCCCGTCAGGGCGCGTCAGCGGGTGTTGGCGGGTGTCGGGGCTGGCTTAA
CTATGCGGCATCAGAGCAGATTGTACTGAGAGTGCACCATATGCGGTGTGAAATACCGCACAGATGCGTA
AGGAGAAAATACCGCATCAGGCGGCCTTAATTAAGGGCCTCGTGATACGCCTATTTTTATAGGTTAATGT
CATGATAATAATGGTTTCTTAGACGTCAGGTGGCACTTTTCGGGGAAATGTGCGCGGAACCCCTATTTGT
TTATTTTTCTAAATACATTCAAATATGTATCCGCTCATGAGACAATAACCCTGATAAATGCTTCAATAAT
ATTGAAAAAGGAAGAGTATGAGTATTCAACATTTCCGTGTCGCCCTTATTCCCTTTTTTGCGGCATTTTG
CCTTCCTGTTTTTGCTCACCCAGAAACGCTGGTGAAAGTAAAAGATGCTGAAGATCAGTTGGGTGCACGA
GTGGGTTACATCGAACTGGATCTCAACAGCGGTAAGATCCTTGAGAGTTTTCGCCCCGAAGAACGTTTTC
CAATGATGAGCACTTTTAAAGTTCTGCTATGTGGCGCGGTATTATCCCGTATTGACGCCGGGCAAGAGCA
ACTCGGTCGCCGCATACACTATTCTCAGAATGACTTGGTTGAGTACTCACCAGTCACAGAAAAGCATCTT
ACGGATGGCATGACAGTAAGAGAATTATGCAGTGCTGCCATAACCATGAGTGATAACACTGCGGCCAACT
TACTTCTGACAACGATCGGAGGACCGAAGGAGCTAACCGCTTTTTTGCACAACATGGGGGATCATGTAAC
TCGCCTTGATCGTTGGGAACCGGAGCTGAATGAAGCCATACCAAACGACGAGCGTGACACCACGATGCCT
GTAGCAATGGCAACAACGTTGCGCAAACTATTAACTGGCGAACTACTTACTCTAGCTTCCCGGCAACAAT
TAATAGACTGGATGGAGGCGGATAAAGTTGCAGGACCACTTCTGCGCTCGGCCCTTCCGGCTGGCTGGTT
TATTGCTGATAAATCTGGAGCCGGTGAGCGTGGGTCTCGCGGTATCATTGCAGCACTGGGGCCAGATGGT
AAGCCCTCCCGTATCGTAGTTATCTACACGACGGGGAGTCAGGCAACTATGGATGAACGAAATAGACAGA
TCGCTGAGATAGGTGCCTCACTGATTAAGCATTGGTAACTGTCAGACCAAGTTTACTCATATATACTTTA
GATTGATTTAAAACTTCATTTTTAATTTAAAAGGATCTAGGTGAAGATCCTTTTTGATAATCTCATGACC
AAAATCCCTTAACGTGAGTTTTCGTTCCACTGAGCGTCAGACCCCGTAGAAAAGATCAAAGGATCTTCTT
GAGATCCTTTTTTTCTGCGCGTAATCTGCTGCTTGCAAACAAAAAAACCACCGCTACCAGCGGTGGTTTG
TTTGCCGGATCAAGAGCTACCAACTCTTTTTCCGAAGGTAACTGGCTTCAGCAGAGCGCAGATACCAAAT
ACTGTCCTTCTAGTGTAGCCGTAGTTAGGCCACCACTTCAAGAACTCTGTAGCACCGCCTACATACCTCG
CTCTGCTAATCCTGTTACCAGTGGCTGCTGCCAGTGGCGATAAGTCGTGTCTTACCGGGTTGGACTCAAG
ACGATAGTTACCGGATAAGGCGCAGCGGTCGGGCTGAACGGGGGGTTCGTGCACACAGCCCAGCTTGGAG
CGAACGACCTACACCGAACTGAGATACCTACAGCGTGAGCATTGAGAAAGCGCCACGCTTCCCGAAGGGA
GAAAGGCGGACAGGTATCCGGTAAGCGGCAGGGTCGGAACAGGAGAGCGCACGAGGGAGCTTCCAGGGGG
AAACGCCTGGTATCTTTATAGTCCTGTCGGGTTTCGCCACCTCTGACTTGAGCGTCGATTTTTGTGATGC
TCGTCAGGGGGGCGGAGCCTATGGAAAAACGCCAGCAACGCGGCCTTTTTACGGTTCCTGGCCTTTTGCT
GGCCTTTTGCTCACATGTTCTTTCCTGCGTTATCCCCTGATTCTGTGGATAACCGTATTACCGCCTTTGA
GTGAGCTGATACCGCTCGCCGCAGCCGAACGACCGAGCGCAGCGAGTCAGTGAGCGAGGAAGCGGAAGAG
CGCCCAATACGCAAACCGCCTCTCCCCGCGCGTTGGCCGATTCATTAATGCAGCTGGCACGACAGGTTTC
CCGACTGGAAAGCGGGCAGTGAGCGCAACGCAATTAATGTGAGTTAGCTCACTCATTAGGCACCCCAGGC
TTTACACTTTATGCTTCCGGCTCGTATGTTGTGTGGAATTGTGAGCGGATAACAATTTCACACAGGAAAC
AGCTGGGGGTGGGGGGGGGGTTGGGGGTGGGGTGTTGTTGGGGTGTGTTTTGTGT
