>Addgene plasmid #65836 | XW20 | addgene partial sequence | sequence record 122522 | PD49-83-R 5'-GAGCACAGGGAGAAAGAGCA-3'
ATTGGACTTAGAAGTCAGAGGCACGGGCGCGAGATGGCGATCTGATGACAGCGGCCGATGCGGAGCTCAG
ATATCAATACCATGGTACCGTCGACGCTAGCCTATTGCTCATACGTGTTGATATCGCTAAAATTACACCC
TGGGACAAACCCGAGGTTCGTCATGAACTGCGGATCAACGTCAACCGCATCCGTGTACTCGATCGATGCC
AGATCATCCACCATCGCATCATAGTCTACAGTCGAATATCCGAAATTGGCCATGGGGACGAGGTTACTAT
GGTAAGGAGGATGGTTCGTTGTACTATCAACGTATGGCGGGGGTGGTCTGGGAGGAGCACCTCCAGGCGC
AAGGGCCACCGAGGCCTCGTTCAAGTGGGTGGCAGGTGGTGGATATGTACTGAGAATGCCATGGGTATTG
ACTGATCCGTAGTCATTGGTTTGAGTAATTGCGTCTAGGGCCGCATCGCTATTGTAGGGGGTAGGATTCG
GTATTCCATTAAACCGATCATTGACCGGATTTATTGACGTTGACAGGGGCTGTTCCATGACATGGGGCAT
GATACTTGCAGTGGCAGTCGCAGTCGGCGGAAGCTCAAGTTGTCGTATGGGTTGGAGGCCAGTATTGCTG
TGTCGGCCTCCCCGAGGCCAAATGGAGGAGTAGGCGGGGAAAAGCTCTTCCAAGTGCCTTCGATGCCGCT
CTGAAGAATGTGATTGTTTCTTTAAAGCAAGAAGGGAGTCTAGAAGAGAAGGGATCAGAGGTGGGATTGC
ATATGTACCAAACCGCTTCTGATACTGATCAAGAGTTTCGATCAGAAGATGCGAGTAGTGTTCGTTGAGA
GGCTCAGAAAAGGCAGCTGCCCATAAATAAACGGTACGGGTAAGGTATGCAGTAGGCACAAAAGCCGATG
CTGTATCCTGGGAAAGGACAAAGACGCTGAAGGGAGAATTGTGGCCGATTACCTGCTGCAACCGCGACCT
GAACTCCAAGGGAGCGTTCTGTGAAGATGTTCGTATTCTTGGCAGAAGCTCCAAAGCAACCAGCTTGGTC
ACGCCATATAGGTGGTTGAATGTGCTTAAAGGGTATGCCGGGTTCCTCAACATTTGCAGCATGGT
