>Addgene plasmid #65836 | XW20 | addgene partial sequence | sequence record 122539 | QF-rev 5'-GGACTGGCCTGGTAGGTACA-3'
AGCAAGCCGGCTGGATTCCATCACACTTTTCACGTGCAGCTCGACACTGATCACAGGCCCTCGAGACTCT
CTGGCGTTTCGAACGAGCGGGCTCGACAAGTAACGTCGTCGTGGTAGGGCCGAGGCCGGGTGTGTCAATG
TTGGTCAAGTCCGCAAAACGGGCGTTGTTGCTGCTTGCTGCAGTGTTAGCGACATGACCATCAGCATTGC
CATCAGCATGGCCATCAGCGTGGGCATTGGCTTCGGCAGCGGCATTGAGTGTCTTGCGTTTTGGTGGCAT
GGCTAGCCAAGGGTCCTCCTGAAAATGTTCTATGTTATGTTAGTATCATTCGAAACATACCTTTGGGTCC
TTTGGCCAATCCCGGGGATCCTCTAGAGGCGCGCCTTTCACTTTTTGGAAGAAGAAGATCCTCTAATGGA
ATAGTAGCTTAATCCTGCTAGACTTCTACCACAAAAAAAAGAAAGAAGAACCCACTTCGGCTCCGCCTTC
TTCTCGAAACCAATGAGCCACCGGAAGGGGGGCGTGGCGATATTCCAGTGAAAAGAACAATTAACATATA
CTAATATGATGTGATTTCAACGTCCCATGGGGATGTAATTCTTGAAATGGGAAATAGGAGAATATGAGAA
AAGTTTTATTTTTCGTTGGCCGCATGAAAAAGTCGTTATCGTTTTGAATAATCTTTGGGCTCGGTCCCCC
CTCCATCCATAGTTATTAGGGGAATTGCGCAACTTGAATGAAAAGAGATGTGGGAGGATGTGCTTAGTAT
TATTTGTTATGTCAGATTCGAATATAGATATGGGTTATAAAAATGATGACCATTTGTTGAACTGCTTGCA
AAAATACAGAGTGGAAAAATTTGGACAAGAGTTATACGATTGTTTGCAGCGCTCAACAT
